Addgene plasmid #168086: LifeAct-mScarlet pDRF1-GW
Purpose: Expresses Lifeact-mScarlet to visualize actin in yeast
Depositing lab: Bas Teusink. Depositing organization: Vrije Universiteit Amsterdam.
Backbone
  Vector backbone: pDRF1-GW
  Vector type: Yeast Expression
  Selectable markers: URA3
Growth in bacteria
  Bacterial resistance: Ampicillin, 100 μg/mL
  Growth temperature: 37°C
  Growth strain: DH5alpha
  Copy number: High Copy
Gene/Insert
  Gene/Insert name: LifeAct-mScarlet
  Species: Synthetic
  Cloning method: Restriction Enzyme; 5′ cloning site Unknown (unknown if destroyed); 3′ cloning site Unknown (unknown if destroyed)
Terms and licenses: Academic/Nonprofit Terms; Industry Terms: Not Available to Industry
How to cite: LifeAct-mScarlet pDRF1-GW was a gift from Bas Teusink (Addgene plasmid # 168086 ; http://n2t.net/addgene:168086 ; RRID:Addgene_168086)
