[The description below was written by a language model from this plasmid's Addgene catalogue record and pLannotate feature annotations shown in this document.]
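Description:
LifeAct-mScarlet pDRF1-GW is a yeast expression plasmid built on the pDRF1-GW backbone, an episomal E. coli–Saccharomyces cerevisiae shuttle vector of about 7.8 kb. In bacteria it is maintained at high copy through a ColE1/pUC-type origin and selected with ampicillin via the β-lactamase gene. An f1 origin is also present, along with remnants of lac regulatory and lacZα sequences carried over from the parental cloning vectors. In yeast it replicates from the 2μ origin, which typically gives multicopy maintenance, and is selected by complementation of uracil auxotrophy with the URA3 marker under its own promoter. This marker is also counterselectable with 5-fluoroorotic acid.

The payload is a synthetic fusion of Lifeact to the red fluorescent protein mScarlet. Lifeact appears in the feature table as a short fragment of the yeast actin-binding protein ABP140, placed directly upstream of and contiguous with the mScarlet coding sequence, so the actin-binding peptide sits at the N-terminus of the fusion. The cassette is flanked by attB1 and attB2 sites, consistent with the Gateway-compatible design of the backbone, although the catalogue entry lists restriction cloning with unknown sites. An ADH1 terminator, preceded by a fragment of the ADH1 coding region, lies downstream of the insert. The promoter driving expression is not named in the record. The region upstream of attB1 is annotated only with fragments of predicted yeast open reading frames, so the yeast promoter presumably located there is not identified. The construct is intended for labelling filamentous actin structures with red fluorescence for live-cell imaging in yeast.
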