Features (pLannotate 1.2.2; 27 found; start..end, strand, type, name):
    206..794     -  rep_origin     ori: high-copy-number ColE1/pMB1/pBR322/pUC origin of replication
    965..1825    -  CDS            AmpR: β-lactamase; bla; confers resistance to ampicillin, carbenicillin, and related antibiotics
   1826..1930    -  promoter       AmpR promoter: bla
   2041..2256    +  promoter       URA3 promoter: S. cerevisiae URA3
   2257..3060    +  CDS            URA3: orotidine-5'-phosphate decarboxylase, required for uracil biosynthesis; S. cerevisiae URA3; yeast auxotrophic marker, counterselectable with 5-fluoroorotic acid (5-FOA)
   3150..3166    +  promoter       tet promoter (fragment): E. coli promoter for tetracycline efflux protein gene
   3171..4517    +  rep_origin     2μ ori: yeast 2μ plasmid origin of replication
   4671..4754    -  CDS            RAF1 (fragment): RAF_YEAST - Experimental evidence at transcript level: Swiss-Prot protein existence level 2. Antagonizes transcriptional repression of recombinase FLP by REP1-REP2. May play a role in plasmid partitioning. From Saccharomyces cerevisiae (strain ATCC 204508 / S288c) (Baker's yeast).
   4759..4810    +  misc_feature   bom (fragment): basis of mobility region from pBR322
   4816..4973    -  CDS            lacZα (fragment): LacZα fragment of β-galactosidase; lacZ fragment
   4981..5168    -  terminator     ADH1 terminator: S. cerevisiae ADH1; transcription terminator for the S. cerevisiae alcohol dehydrogenase 1 (ADH1) gene
   5172..5315    -  CDS            ADH1 (fragment): ADH1_YEAST - Also known as ADC1. Experimental evidence at protein level: Swiss-Prot protein existence level 1. This isozyme preferentially catalyzes the conversion of primary unbranched alcohols to their corresponding aldehydes. Also shows activity toward secondary alcohols. From Saccharomyces cerevisiae (strain ATCC 204508 / S288c) (Baker's yeast).
   5316..5334    +  promoter       T7 promoter: promoter for bacteriophage T7 RNA polymerase
   5343..5369    -  misc_feature   MCS (fragment): pBluescript multiple cloning site
   5397..5421    +  protein_bind   attB2: mutant version of attB; recombination site for the Gateway® BP reaction BP Clonase™
   5434..6129    -  CDS            mScarlet: mScarlet is a basic (constitutively fluorescent) red fluorescent protein published in 2016, derived from synthetic construct. It has moderate acid sensitivity.
   6130..6201    -  CDS            ABP140 (fragment): AB140_YEAST - Also known as TRM140. Experimental evidence at protein level: Swiss-Prot protein existence level 1. S-adenosyl-L-methionine-dependent methyltransferase that mediates N(3)-methylcytidine modification of residue 32 of the tRNA anticodon loop of tRNA(Thr) and tRNA(Ser). Binds F-actin and shows weak F-actin cross-linking activity. From Saccharomyces cerevisiae (strain ATCC 204508 / S288c) (Baker's yeast).
   6206..6249    -  misc_feature   MCS (fragment): multiple cloning site
   6250..6274    -  protein_bind   attB1: mutant version of attB; recombination site for the Gateway® BP reaction BP Clonase™
   6511..6594    -  CDS            YG007_YEAST: Protein predicted: Swiss-Prot protein existence level 4. From Saccharomyces cerevisiae (strain ATCC 204508 / S288c) (Baker's yeast).
   6699..6715    +  promoter       ARG4 promoter (fragment): S. cerevisiae ARG4
   6817..7071    +  CDS            BRP1 (fragment): BRP1_YEAST - Protein predicted: Swiss-Prot protein existence level 4. From Saccharomyces cerevisiae (strain ATCC 204508 / S288c) (Baker's yeast).
   7082..7510    +  rep_origin     f1 ori (sequence partly withheld): f1 bacteriophage origin of replication; arrow indicates direction of (+) strand synthesis
   7591..7607    -  protein_bind   lac operator: The lac repressor binds to the lac operator to inhibit transcription in E. coli. This inhibition can be relieved by adding lactose or isopropyl-β-D-thiogalactopyranoside (IPTG). lac repressor encoded by lacI
   7615..7645    -  promoter       lac promoter: promoter for the E. coli lac operon
   7660..7681    -  protein_bind   CAP binding site: CAP binding activates transcription in the presence of cAMP. E. coli catabolite activator protein
   7694..23      -  CDS            lacI (fragment) (across the origin): lac repressor; lacI; The lac repressor binds to the lac operator to inhibit transcription in E. coli. This inhibition can be relieved by adding lactose or isopropyl-β-D-thiogalactopyranoside (IPTG).
>Addgene plasmid #168086 | LifeAct-mScarlet pDRF1-GW | addgene full sequence | sequence record 332145 | Addgene NGS Result
GAGGCGGTTTGCGTATTGGGCGCTCTTCCGCTTCCTCGCTCACTGACTCGCTGCGCTCGGTCGTTCGGCT
GCGGCGAGCGGTATCAGCTCACTCAAAGGCGGTAATACGGTTATCCACAGAATCAGGGGATAACGCAGGA
AAGAACATGTGAGCAAAAGGCCAGCAAAAGGCCAGGAACCGTAAAAAGGCCGCGTTGCTGGCGTTTTTCC
ATAGGCTCCGCCCCCCTGACGAGCATCACAAAAATCGACGCTCAAGTCAGAGGTGGCGAAACCCGACAGG
ACTATAAAGATACCAGGCGTTTCCCCCTGGAAGCTCCCTCGTGCGCTCTCCTGTTCCGACCCTGCCGCTT
ACCGGATACCTGTCCGCCTTTCTCCCTTCGGGAAGCGTGGCGCTTTCTCATAGCTCACGCTGTAGGTATC
TCAGTTCGGTGTAGGTCGTTCGCTCCAAGCTGGGCTGTGTGCACGAACCCCCCGTTCAGCCCGACCGCTG
CGCCTTATCCGGTAACTATCGTCTTGAGTCCAACCCGGTAAGACACGACTTATCGCCACTGGCAGCAGCC
ACTGGTAACAGGATTAGCAGAGCGAGGTATGTAGGCGGTGCTACAGAGTTCTTGAAGTGGTGGCCTAACT
ACGGCTACACTAGAAGAACAGTATTTGGTATCTGCGCTCTGCTGAAGCCAGTTACCTTCGGAAAAAGAGT
TGGTAGCTCTTGATCCGGCAAACAAACCACCGCTGGTAGCGGTGGTTTTTTTGTTTGCAAGCAGCAGATT
ACGCGCAGAAAAAAAGGATCTCAAGAAGATCCTTTGATCTTTTCTACGGGGTCTGACGCTCAGTGGAACG
AAAACTCACGTTAAGGGATTTTGGTCATGAGATTATCAAAAAGGATCTTCACCTAGATCCTTTTAAATTA
AAAATGAAGTTTTAAATCAATCTAAAGTATATATGAGTAAACTTGGTCTGACAGTTACCAATGCTTAATC
AGTGAGGCACCTATCTCAGCGATCTGTCTATTTCGTTCATCCATAGTTGCCTGACTCCCCGTCGTGTAGA
TAACTACGATACGGGAGGGCTTACCATCTGGCCCCAGTGCTGCAATGATACCGCGAGACCCACGCTCACC
GGCTCCAGATTTATCAGCAATAAACCAGCCAGCCGGAAGGGCCGAGCGCAGAAGTGGTCCTGCAACTTTA
TCCGCCTCCATCCAGTCTATTAATTGTTGCCGGGAAGCTAGAGTAAGTAGTTCGCCAGTTAATAGTTTGC
GCAACGTTGTTGCCATTGCTACAGGCATCGTGGTGTCACGCTCGTCGTTTGGTATGGCTTCATTCAGCTC
CGGTTCCCAACGATCAAGGCGAGTTACATGATCCCCCATGTTGTGCAAAAAAGCGGTTAGCTCCTTCGGT
CCTCCGATCGTTGTCAGAAGTAAGTTGGCCGCAGTGTTATCACTCATGGTTATGGCAGCACTGCATAATT
CTCTTACTGTCATGCCATCCGTAAGATGCTTTTCTGTGACTGGTGAGTACTCAACCAAGTCATTCTGAGA
ATAGTGTATGCGGCGACCGAGTTGCTCTTGCCCGGCGTCAATACGGGATAATACCGCGCCACATAGCAGA
ACTTTAAAAGTGCTCATCATTGGAAAACGTTCTTCGGGGCGAAAACTCTCAAGGATCTTACCGCTGTTGA
GATCCAGTTCGATGTAACCCACTCGTGCACCCAACTGATCTTCAGCATCTTTTACTTTCACCAGCGTTTC
TGGGTGAGCAAAAACAGGAAGGCAAAATGCCGCAAAAAAGGGAATAAGGGCGACACGGAAATGTTGAATA
CTCATACTCTTCCTTTTTCAATATTATTGAAGCATTTATCAGGGTTATTGTCTCATGAGCGGATACATAT
TTGAATGTATTTAGAAAAATAAACAAATAGGGGTTCCGCGCACATTTCCCCGAAAAGTGCCACCTGACGT
CTAAGAAACCATTATTATCATGACATTAACCTATAAAAATAGGCGTATCACGAGGCCCTTTCGTCTTCAA
GAATTAGCTTTTCAATTCATCATTTTTTTTTTATTCTTTTTTTTGATTTCGGTTTCCTTGAAATTTTTTT
GATTCGGTAATCTCCGAACAGAAGGAAGAACGAAGGAAGGAGCACAGACTTAGATTGGTATATATACGCA
TATGTAGTGTTGAAGAAACATGAAATTGCCCAGTATTCTTAACCCAACTGCACAGAACAAAAACATGCAG
GAAACGAAGATAAATCATGTCGAAAGCTACATATAAGGAACGTGCTGCTACTCATCCTAGTCCTGTTGCT
GCCAAGCTATTTAATATCATGCACGAAAAGCAAACAAACTTGTGTGCTTCATTGGATGTTCGTACCACCA
AGGAATTACTGGAGTTAGTTGAAGCATTAGGTCCCAAAATTTGTTTACTAAAAACACATGTGGATATCTT
GACTGATTTTTCCATGGAGGGCACAGTTAAGCCGCTAAAGGCATTATCCGCCAAGTACAATTTTTTACTC
TTCGAAGACAGAAAATTTGCTGACATTGGTAATACAGTCAAATTGCAGTACTCTGCGGGTGTATACAGAA
TAGCAGAATGGGCAGACATTACGAATGCACACGGTGTGGTGGGCCCAGGTATTGTTAGCGGTTTGAAGCA
GGCGGCAGAAGAAGTAACAAAGGAACCTAGAGGCCTTTTGATGTTAGCAGAATTGTCATGCAAGGGCTCC
CTATCTACTGGAGAATATACTAAGGGTACTGTTGACATTGCGAAGAGCGACAAAGATTTTGTTATCGGCT
TTATTGCTCAAAGAGACATGGGTGGAAGAGATGAAGGTTACGATTGGTTGATTATGACACCCGGTGTGGG
TTTAGATGACAAGGGAGACGCATTGGGTCAACAGTATAGAACCGTGGATGATGTGGTCTCTACAGGATCT
GACATTATTATTGTTGGAAGAGGACTATTTGCAAAGGGAAGGGATGCTAAGGTAGAGGGTGAACGTTACA
GAAAAGCAGGCTGGGAAGCATATTTGAGAAGATGCGGCCAGCAAAACTAAAAAACTGTATTATAAGTAAA
TGCATGTATACTAAACTCACAAATTAGAGCTTCAATTTAATTATATCAGTTATTACCCAATTCTCATGTT
TGACAGCTTATCATCGGATCGATCCAATATCAAAGGAAATGATAGCATTGAAGGATGAGACTAATCCAAT
TGAGGAGTGGCAGCATATAGAACAGCTAAAGGGTAGTGCTGAAGGAAGCATACGATACCCCGCATGGAAT
GGGATAATATCACAGGAGGTACTAGACTACCTTTCATCCTACATAAATAGACGCATATAAGTACGCATTT
AAGCATAAACACGCACTATGCCGTTCTTCTCATGTATATATATATACAGGCAACACGCAGATATAGGTGC
GACGTGAACAGTGAGCTGTATGTGCGCAGCTCGCGTTGCATTTTCGGAAGCGCTCGTTTTCGGAAACGCT
TTGAAGTTCCTATTCCGAAGTTCCTATTCTCTAGCTAGAAAGTATAGGAACTTCAGAGCGCTTTTGAAAA
CCAAAAGCGCTCTGAAGACGCACTTTCAAAAAACCAAAAACGCACCGGACTGTAACGAGCTACTAAAATA
TTGCGAATACCGCTTCCACAAACATTGCTCAAAAGTATCTCTTTGCTATATATCTCTGTGCTATATCCCT
ATATAACCTACCCATCCACCTTTCGCTCCTTGAACTTGCATCTAAACTCGACCTCTACATTTTTTATGTT
TATCTCTAGTATTACTCTTTAGACAAAAAAATTGTAGTAAGAACTATTCATAGAGTGAATCGAAAACAAT
ACGAAAATGTAAACATTTCCTATACGTAGTATATAGAGACAAAATAGAAGAAACCGTTCATAATTTTCTG
ACCAATGAAGAATCATCAACGCTATCACTTTCTGTTCACAAAGTATGCGCAATCCACATCGGTATAGAAT
ATAATCGGGGATGCCTTTATCTTGAAAAAATGCACCCGCAGCTTCGCTAGTAATCAGTAAACGCGGGAAG
TGGAGTCAGGCTTTTTTTATGGAAGAGAAAATAGACACCAAAGTAGCCTTCTTCTAACCTTAACGGACCT
ACAGTGCAAAAAGTTATCAAGAGACTGCATTATAGAGCGCACAAAGGAGAAAAAAAGTAATCTAAGATGC
TTTGTTAGAAAAATAGCGCTCTCGGGATGCATTTTTGTAGAACAAAAAAGAAGTATAGATTCTTTGTTGG
TAAAATAGCGCTCTCGCGTTGCATTTCTGTTCTGTAAAAATGCAGCTCAGATTCTTTGTTTGAAAAATTA
GCGCTCTCGCGTTGCATTTTTGTTTTACAAAAATGAAGCACAGATTCTTCGTTGGTAAAATAGCGCTTTC
GCGTTGCATTTCTGTTCTGTAAAAATGCAGCTCAGATTCTTTGTTTGAAAAATTAGCGCTCTCGCGTTGC
ATTTTTGTTCTACAAAATGAAGCACAGATGCTTCGTTAACAAAGATATGCTATTGAAGTGCAAGATGGAA
ACGCAGAAAATGAACCGGGGATGCGACGTGCAAGATTACCTATGCAATAGATGCAATAGTTTCTCCAGGA
ACCGAAATACATACATTGTCTTCCGTAAAGCGCTAGACTATATATTATTATACAGGTTCAAATATACTAT
CTGTTTCAGGGAAAACTCCCAGGTTCGGATGTTCAAAATTCAATGATGGGTAACAAGTACGATCCGATTA
TGCGGTGTGAAATACCGCACAGATGCGTAAGGAGAAAATACCGCATCAGGCGCCATTCGCCATTCAGGCT
GCGCAACTGTTGGGAAGGGCGATCGGTGCGGGCCTCTTCGCTATTACGCCAGCTGGCGAAAGGGGGATGT
GCTGCAAGGCGATTAAGTTGGGTAACGCCAGGGTTTTCCCAGTCACGACGTTGTAAAACGACGGCCAGTG
AATTGGCATGCCGGTAGAGGTGTGGTCAATAAGAGCGACCTCATGCTATACCTGAGAAAGCAACCTGACC
TACAGGAAAGAGTTACTCAAGAATAAGAATTTTCGTTTTAAAACCTAAGAGTCACTTTAAAATTTGTATA
CACTTATTTTTTTTATAACTTATTTAATAATAAAAATCATAAATCATAAGAAATTCGCTTATTTAGAAGT
GTCAACAACGTATCTACCAACGATTTGACCCTTTTCCATCTTTTCGTAAATTTCTGGCAAGGTAGACAAG
CCGACAACCTTGATTGGAGACTTGACCAAACCTCTGGCGAAGAAGTCCAAAGCTGGATCCGCGCGTAATA
CGACTCACTATAGGGCGAATTGGGTACCGGGCCCCCCCTCGAGGTCGACCTGCAGCGGCCATCATGAATT
AACTACACCACTTTGTACAAGAAAGCTGGGTGCGGCCGCTTTACTTGTACAGCTCGTCCATGCCGCCGGT
GGAGTGGCGGCCCTCGGAGCGTTCGTACTGTTCCACCACGGTGTAGTCCTCGTTGTGGGAGGTGATGTCC
AACTTGCGGTCGACGTTGTAGGCGCCGGGCATCTGCACGGGCTTCTTGGCCTTGTAGGTGGTCTTGAAGT
CCGCCAGGTAGCGGCCGCCGTCCTTCAGGCGCAGGGCCATCTTAATGTCGCCCTTCAGCACGCCGTCCTC
GGGGTACAACCGCTCGGTGGACGCTTCCCAGCCCATTGTCTTCTTCTGCATTACGGGGCCGTCAGGAGGG
AAGTTGGTGCCGCGGAGCTTCACCTTGTAGATCAGGGTGCCGTCCTCCAGGGAGGTGTCCTGGGTCACGG
TCACGGCGCCGCCGTCCTCGAAGTTCATCACGCGCTCCCACTTGAAGCCCTCGGGGAAGGACTGCTTATA
GTAGTCGGGGATGTCGGCGGGGTGCTTGGTGAAGGCCCTGGAGCCGTACATGAACTGAGGGGACAGGATG
TCCCAGGAGAAGGGCAGGGGGCCACCCTTGGTCACCTTCAGCTTGGCGGTCTGGGTGCCCTCGTAGGGGC
GGCCCTCGCCCTCGCCCTCGATCTCGAACTCGTGGCCGTTCATGGAGCCCTCCATGTGCACCTTGAACCG
CATGAACTCCTTGATCACTGCCTCGCCCTTGCTCACCATGGTGGCGACCGGTGGATCCCCCTCCTCCTTG
CTGATGCTCTCGAACTTCTTGATCAGGTCGGCCACGCCCATGGTGGAATTCGAAGCTTGAGCTCGAGATC
TGAGTCCGGTAGCGCTAGCAGCCTGCTTTTTTGTACAAACTTGTGATGGCCGCGAATTCACTAGTCGAGG
CTGGGGTATATTTTTTTTCTTTCTTTTGAATGTGTGTATAAAAGAGAGAAAAAATGGTTATTTTCCAATT
AATTAATTATTAACGATTGTTAAAGAAAAAATTTATCAACGAGGTTGATAGAAAAAAAAAGTTTTTGTAG
ATATAGAAGAAAAAAAGATTTTCACTATTGGTGTTATAGGAAAGAAAGAGAAAAAATTTAAGAGAAATTA
GATGTTAGACGATAATGATAGGACATTTGAAAATAATACAATATTTGGCCTTTTTATATAATCGAAACTA
ATGGAGGGGAGCATAAGCGGTACCCACCATCGACCACGTTTCGTCACCGGTCATAATTGGAATAAACAAA
ACAAACAAACGAACTAAAGAGTGTGAGAGTAACAATTTCCACAGAGGTAAAAAAAAAAAAAAGGAAAACA
GAAACAAAAAAAGCTCATAGTTCTACTATAGCTTCTTCAGACTTTCTGTGAACGAGGGAAAAAGACAACA
AAAAAGCAATGGATAAACGGTCTCGATCGAGGCCTGGAAGTGCCGCATTAGGAAATACAGATGCAATGCG
CGCGAGTTTACGAAATTCTCGCAGGAGTTTCTCCGGCCATGTGCGGCTGGTTCTACGTCTCGTGTATGGG
TTTATTTCTGCGGTAATTATCGCCGGATCTCCGCTTCGAGACCGGGTTTGTTTTCAAATTACCGGAAAAG
GTCAGGCAAAACAGAGTGATGTATGGGTGATCCCAGCAATGCCTGTTTATGTTTCTCCGTTTCAGGAAGC
TTGGCGAATGG
[124 nt withheld, positions 7082-7205]
C
[91 nt withheld, positions 7207-7297]
A
[49 nt withheld, positions 7299-7347]
CCTTTGACGTTGGAGTCCACGTTCTTT
[37 nt withheld, positions 7375-7411]
ACCCTATCTCGGTCTATTCTTTTGATTTATAAGGGATTTTGCCGATTTCGGCCTATTGGTTAAAAAATGA
GCTGATTTAACAAAAATTTAACGCGAATTTTAACAAAATATTAACGCTTACAATTTCCTGATGCGGTAAG
CTTGGCGTAATCATGGTCATAGCTGTTTCCTGTGTGAAATTGTTATCCGCTCACAATTCCACACAACATA
CGAGCCGGAAGCATAAAGTGTAAAGCCTGGGGTGCCTAATGAGTGAGCTAACTCACATTAATTGCGTTGC
GCTCACTGCCCGCTTTCCAGTCGGGAAACCTGTCGTGCCAGCTGCATTAATGAATCGGCCAACGCGCGGG
GA
